Addgene plasmid #82465: pcDNA3-myc-mCE NLS
Purpose: Expresses myc tag and mRNA capping enzyme without Nuclear Localization Sequence (NLS) from C terminus
Depositing lab: Daniel Schoenberg. Depositing organization: Ohio State University. Publication: Identification of a cytoplasmic complex that adds a cap onto 5'-monophosphate RNA. Otsuka Y, Kedersha NL, Schoenberg DR. Mol Cell Biol. 2009 Apr;29(8):2155-67. doi: 10.1128/MCB.01325-08. Epub 2009 Feb 17. PubMed 19223470.
Backbone
  Vector backbone: pcDNA3
  Backbone size w/o insert (bp): 5418
  Total vector size (bp): 7197
  Vector type: Mammalian Expression
  Selectable markers: Neomycin (select with G418)
Growth in bacteria
  Bacterial resistance: Ampicillin, 100 μg/mL
  Growth temperature: 37°C
  Growth strain: DH5alpha
  Copy number: High Copy
Gene/Insert
  Gene/Insert name: Capping Enzyme
  Species: M. musculus (mouse)
  Insert size (bp): 1700
  Mutation: deleted amino acids Nuclear Localization Signal
  Entrez Gene: Rngtt (a.k.a. AU020997, HCE, MCE1)
  Promoter: CMV
  Tag / fusion protein: Myc (N terminal on backbone)
  Cloning method: Restriction Enzyme; 5′ cloning site EcoR1 (not destroyed); 3′ cloning site Apa1 (not destroyed)
  Sequencing primers: 5′ CMV primer; 3′ SP6 primer
Terms and licenses: Academic/Nonprofit Terms; Industry Terms: Not Available to Industry
How to cite: pcDNA3-myc-mCE NLS was a gift from Daniel Schoenberg (Addgene plasmid # 82465 ; http://n2t.net/addgene:82465 ; RRID:Addgene_82465)
