[The description below was written by a language model from this plasmid's Addgene catalogue record and pLannotate feature annotations shown in this document.]
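Description:
pcDNA3-myc-mCE NLS is a mammalian expression plasmid built on the pcDNA3 backbone (about 7.2 kb in total) that expresses a Myc-tagged form of the mouse mRNA capping enzyme (Rngtt, also called MCE1) lacking its C-terminal nuclear localization signal. It is propagated in E. coli as a high-copy plasmid through a ColE1/pUC-type origin with ampicillin selection from the β-lactamase gene, and it also carries an f1 origin for single-stranded DNA production. For selection in mammalian cells, an SV40 early promoter drives the neomycin phosphotransferase gene, terminated by an SV40 polyadenylation signal, which confers G418 resistance.

The expression cassette consists of the human CMV immediate-early enhancer and promoter, followed by a T7 promoter, the capping enzyme coding sequence cloned between EcoRI and ApaI sites, and a bovine growth hormone polyadenylation signal. An SP6 promoter in reverse orientation lies downstream of the insert. The Myc epitope is recorded as an N-terminal tag supplied by the backbone, although it was not annotated as a separate feature in the automated feature table. The annotated Rngtt open reading frame spans roughly 1.8 kb. The native enzyme is bifunctional, with an N-terminal RNA 5'-triphosphatase domain and a C-terminal guanylyltransferase domain that together carry out the first two steps of cap formation. The exact residues deleted are not stated in the record.

Removing the localization signal would be expected to reduce nuclear import of the protein, and the associated publication concerns a cytoplasmic complex that adds a cap to 5'-monophosphate RNA. The Myc tag allows the expressed protein to be detected or immunoprecipitated. A few short annotated fragments, such as the HIV-1 LTR, ble and lacI pieces, are likely backbone remnants or incidental annotation matches rather than functional elements.
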