Features (pLannotate 1.2.2; 21 found; start..end, strand, type, name):
    191..982     +  CDS            neo: KKA2_KLEPN - Also known as kan, nptII. Experimental evidence at protein level: Swiss-Prot protein existence level 1. Resistance to kanamycin, neomycin, paromomycin, ribostamycin, butirosin and gentamicin B. From Klebsiella pneumoniae.
   1006..1164    +  CDS            ble (fragment): BLE_KLEPN - Experimental evidence at protein level: Swiss-Prot protein existence level 1. Binding protein with a strong affinity to the bleomycin family of antibiotics. Binds to CL990; an antimitotic-antibiotic compound. From Klebsiella pneumoniae.
   1159..1280    +  polyA_signal   SV40 poly(A) signal: SV40 polyadenylation signal
   1353..1369    -  protein_bind   lac operator: The lac repressor binds to the lac operator to inhibit transcription in E. coli. This inhibition can be relieved by adding lactose or isopropyl-β-D-thiogalactopyranoside (IPTG). lac repressor encoded by lacI
   1377..1407    -  promoter       lac promoter: promoter for the E. coli lac operon
   1422..1443    -  protein_bind   CAP binding site: CAP binding activates transcription in the presence of cAMP. E. coli catabolite activator protein
   1456..1548    -  CDS            lacI (fragment): lac repressor; lacI; The lac repressor binds to the lac operator to inhibit transcription in E. coli. This inhibition can be relieved by adding lactose or isopropyl-β-D-thiogalactopyranoside (IPTG).
   1731..2319    -  rep_origin     ori: high-copy-number ColE1/pMB1/pBR322/pUC origin of replication
   2490..3350    -  CDS            AmpR: β-lactamase; bla; confers resistance to ampicillin, carbenicillin, and related antibiotics
   3351..3455    -  promoter       AmpR promoter: bla
   3514..3566    -  misc_feature   bom (fragment): basis of mobility region from pBR322
   3721..4100    +  enhancer       CMV enhancer: human cytomegalovirus immediate early enhancer
   4101..4304    +  promoter       CMV promoter: human cytomegalovirus (CMV) immediate early promoter
   4300..4333    +  LTR            5' LTR (truncated) (fragment): truncated 5' long terminal repeat (LTR) from HIV-1
   4349..4367    +  promoter       T7 promoter: promoter for bacteriophage T7 RNA polymerase
   4447..6222    +  CDS            Rngtt: MCE1_MOUSE - Also known as Cap1a. Experimental evidence at protein level: Swiss-Prot protein existence level 1. Bifunctional mRNA-capping enzyme exhibiting RNA 5'- triphosphatase activity in the N-terminal part and mRNA guanylyltransferase activity in the C-terminal part. Catalyzes the first two steps of cap formation: by removing the gamma-phosphate from the 5'-triphosphate end of nascent mRNA to yield a diphosphate end, and by transferring the gmp moiety of GTP to the 5'-diphosphate terminus. From Mus musculus (Mouse).
   6235..6253    -  promoter       SP6 promoter: promoter for bacteriophage SP6 RNA polymerase
   6279..6503    +  polyA_signal   bGH poly(A) signal: bovine growth hormone polyadenylation signal
   6507..6528    +  promoter       SV40 promoter (fragment): SV40 enhancer and early promoter
   6549..6977    +  rep_origin     f1 ori (sequence partly withheld): f1 bacteriophage origin of replication; arrow indicates direction of (+) strand synthesis
   6991..124     +  promoter       SV40 promoter (across the origin): SV40 enhancer and early promoter
>Addgene plasmid #82465 | pcDNA3-myc-mCE NLS | addgene full sequence | sequence record 163405 | Addgene NGS results
CGCCCATTCTCCGCCCCATGGCTGACTAATTTTTTTTATTTATGCAGAGGCCGAGGCCGCCTCTGCCTCT
GAGCTATTCCAGAAGTAGTGAGGAGGCTTTTTTGGAGGCCTAGGCTTTTGCAAAAAGCTCCCGGGAGCTT
GTATATCCATTTTCGGATCTGATCAAGAGACAGGATGAGGATCGTTTCGCATGATTGAACAAGATGGATT
GCACGCAGGTTCTCCGGCCGCTTGGGTGGAGAGGCTATTCGGCTATGACTGGGCACAACAGACAATCGGC
TGCTCTGATGCCGCCGTGTTCCGGCTGTCAGCGCAGGGGCGCCCGGTTCTTTTTGTCAAGACCGACCTGT
CCGGTGCCCTGAATGAACTGCAGGACGAGGCAGCGCGGCTATCGTGGCTGGCCACGACGGGCGTTCCTTG
CGCAGCTGTGCTCGACGTTGTCACTGAAGCGGGAAGGGACTGGCTGCTATTGGGCGAAGTGCCGGGGCAG
GATCTCCTGTCATCTCACCTTGCTCCTGCCGAGAAAGTATCCATCATGGCTGATGCAATGCGGCGGCTGC
ATACGCTTGATCCGGCTACCTGCCCATTCGACCACCAAGCGAAACATCGCATCGAGCGAGCACGTACTCG
GATGGAAGCCGGTCTTGTCGATCAGGATGATCTGGACGAAGAGCATCAGGGGCTCGCGCCAGCCGAACTG
TTCGCCAGGCTCAAGGCGCGCATGCCCGACGGCGAGGATCTCGTCGTGACCCATGGCGATGCCTGCTTGC
CGAATATCATGGTGGAAAATGGCCGCTTTTCTGGATTCATCGACTGTGGCCGGCTGGGTGTGGCGGACCG
CTATCAGGACATAGCGTTGGCTACCCGTGATATTGCTGAAGAGCTTGGCGGCGAATGGGCTGACCGCTTC
CTCGTGCTTTACGGTATCGCCGCTCCCGATTCGCAGCGCATCGCCTTCTATCGCCTTCTTGACGAGTTCT
TCTGAGCGGGACTCTGGGGTTCGAAATGACCGACCAAGCGACGCCCAACCTGCCATCACGAGATTTCGAT
TCCACCGCCGCCTTCTATGAAAGGTTGGGCTTCGGAATCGTTTTCCGGGACGCCGGCTGGATGATCCTCC
AGCGCGGGGATCTCATGCTGGAGTTCTTCGCCCACCCCAACTTGTTTATTGCAGCTTATAATGGTTACAA
ATAAAGCAATAGCATCACAAATTTCACAAATAAAGCATTTTTTTCACTGCATTCTAGTTGTGGTTTGTCC
AAACTCATCAATGTATCTTATCATGTCTGTATACCGTCGACCTCTAGCTAGAGCTTGGCGTAATCATGGT
CATAGCTGTTTCCTGTGTGAAATTGTTATCCGCTCACAATTCCACACAACATACGAGCCGGAAGCATAAA
GTGTAAAGCCTGGGGTGCCTAATGAGTGAGCTAACTCACATTAATTGCGTTGCGCTCACTGCCCGCTTTC
CAGTCGGGAAACCTGTCGTGCCAGCTGCATTAATGAATCGGCCAACGCGCGGGGAGAGGCGGTTTGCGTA
TTGGGCGCTCTTCCGCTTCCTCGCTCACTGACTCGCTGCGCTCGGTCGTTCGGCTGCGGCGAGCGGTATC
AGCTCACTCAAAGGCGGTAATACGGTTATCCACAGAATCAGGGGATAACGCAGGAAAGAACATGTGAGCA
AAAGGCCAGCAAAAGGCCAGGAACCGTAAAAAGGCCGCGTTGCTGGCGTTTTTCCATAGGCTCCGCCCCC
CTGACGAGCATCACAAAAATCGACGCTCAAGTCAGAGGTGGCGAAACCCGACAGGACTATAAAGATACCA
GGCGTTTCCCCCTGGAAGCTCCCTCGTGCGCTCTCCTGTTCCGACCCTGCCGCTTACCGGATACCTGTCC
GCCTTTCTCCCTTCGGGAAGCGTGGCGCTTTCTCATAGCTCACGCTGTAGGTATCTCAGTTCGGTGTAGG
TCGTTCGCTCCAAGCTGGGCTGTGTGCACGAACCCCCCGTTCAGCCCGACCGCTGCGCCTTATCCGGTAA
CTATCGTCTTGAGTCCAACCCGGTAAGACACGACTTATCGCCACTGGCAGCAGCCACTGGTAACAGGATT
AGCAGAGCGAGGTATGTAGGCGGTGCTACAGAGTTCTTGAAGTGGTGGCCTAACTACGGCTACACTAGAA
GAACAGTATTTGGTATCTGCGCTCTGCTGAAGCCAGTTACCTTCGGAAAAAGAGTTGGTAGCTCTTGATC
CGGCAAACAAACCACCGCTGGTAGCGGTGGTTTTTTTGTTTGCAAGCAGCAGATTACGCGCAGAAAAAAA
GGATCTCAAGAAGATCCTTTGATCTTTTCTACGGGGTCTGACGCTCAGTGGAACGAAAACTCACGTTAAG
GGATTTTGGTCATGAGATTATCAAAAAGGATCTTCACCTAGATCCTTTTAAATTAAAAATGAAGTTTTAA
ATCAATCTAAAGTATATATGAGTAAACTTGGTCTGACAGTTACCAATGCTTAATCAGTGAGGCACCTATC
TCAGCGATCTGTCTATTTCGTTCATCCATAGTTGCCTGACTCCCCGTCGTGTAGATAACTACGATACGGG
AGGGCTTACCATCTGGCCCCAGTGCTGCAATGATACCGCGAGACCCACCCTTGGAGGCTCCAGATTTATC
AGCAATAAACCAGCCAGCCGGAAGGGCCGAGCGCAGAAGTGGTCCTGCAACTTTATCCGCCTCCATCCAG
TCTATTAATTGTTGCCGGGAAGCTAGAGTAAGTAGTTCGCCAGTTAATAGTTTGCGCAACGTTGTTGCCA
TTGCTACAGGCATCGTGGTGTCACGCTCGTCGTTTGGTATGGCTTCATTCAGCTCCGGTTCCCAACGATC
AAGGCGAGTTACATGATCCCCCATGTTGTGCAAAAAAGCGGTTAGCTCCTTCGGTCCTCCGATCGTTGTC
AGAAGTAAGTTGGCCGCAGTGTTATCACTCATGGTTATGGCAGCACTGCATAATTCTCTTACTGTCATGC
CATCCGTAAGATGCTTTTCTGTGACTGGTGAGTACTCAACCAAGTCATTCTGAGAATAGTGTATGCGGCG
ACCGAGTTGCTCTTGCCCGGCGTCAATACGGGATAATACCGCGCCACATAGCAGAACTTTAAAAGTGCTC
ATCATTGGAAAACGTTCTTCGGGGCGAAAACTCTCAAGGATCTTACCGCTGTTGAGATCCAGTTCGATGT
AACCCACTCGTGCACCCAACTGATCTTCAGCATCTTTTACTTTCACCAGCGTTTCTGGGTGAGCAAAAAC
AGGAAGGCAAAATGCCGCAAAAAAGGGAATAAGGGCGACACGGAAATGTTGAATACTCATACTCTTCCTT
TTTCAATATTATTGAAGCATTTATCAGGGTTATTGTCTCATGAGCGGATACATATTTGAATGTATTTAGA
AAAATAAACAAATAGGGGTTCCGCGCACATTTCCCCGAAAAGTGCCACCTGACGTCGACGGATCGGGAGA
TCTCCCGATCCCCTATGGTGCACTCTCAGTACAATCTGCTCTGATGCCGCATAGTTAAGCCAGTATCTGC
TCCCTGCTTGTGTGTTGGAGGTCGCTGAGTAGTGCGCGAGCAAAATTTAAGCTACAACAAGGCAAGGCTT
GACCGACAATTGCATGAAGAATCTGCTTAGGGTTAGGCGTTTTGCGCTGCTTCGCGATGTACGGGCCAGA
TATACGCGTTGACATTGATTATTGACTAGTTATTAATAGTAATCAATTACGGGGTCATTAGTTCATAGCC
CATATATGGAGTTCCGCGTTACATAACTTACGGTAAATGGCCCGCCTGGCTGACCGCCCAACGACCCCCG
CCCATTGACGTCAATAATGACGTATGTTCCCATAGTAACGCCAATAGGGACTTTCCATTGACGTCAATGG
GTGGAGTATTTACGGTAAACTGCCCACTTGGCAGTACATCAAGTGTATCATATGCCAAGTACGCCCCCTA
TTGACGTCAATGACGGTAAATGGCCCGCCTGGCATTATGCCCAGTACATGACCTTATGGGACTTTCCTAC
TTGGCAGTACATCTACGTATTAGTCATCGCTATTACCATGGTGATGCGGTTTTGGCAGTACATCAATGGG
CGTGGATAGCGGTTTGACTCACGGGGATTTCCAAGTCTCCACCCCATTGACGTCAATGGGAGTTTGTTTT
GGCACCAAAATCAACGGGACTTTCCAAAATGTCGTAACAACTCCGCCCCATTGACGCAAATGGGCGGTAG
GCGTGTACGGTGGGAGGTCTATATAAGCAGAGCTCTCTGGCTAACTAGAGAACCCACTGCTTACTGGCTT
ATCGAAATTAATACGACTCACTATAGGGAGACCCAAGCTTGGTACCACCATGGCATCAATGCAGAAGCTG
ATCTCAGAGGAGGACCTGCTTATGGCCATGGAGGCCGCTTACAACAAGATCCCGCCGCGGTGGCTGAACT
GTCCGCGGCGCGGTCAGCCGGTGGCAGGAAGATTCTTACCTCTGAAGACGATGCTGGGGCCAAGATATGA
TAGTCAAGTTGCTGAAGAAAACCGGTTCCATCCCAGTATGCTCTCAAATTATCTAAAGAGCCTGAAGGTT
AAAATGAGCTTGTTGGTGGATCTGACAAATACTTCAAGGTTCTATGACAGAAATGACATAGAAAAAGAAG
GAATCAAGTATATCAAACTTCAGTGTAAAGGACATGGCGAATGCCCCACCACTGAGAATACTGAGACATT
CATTCGCCTGTGTGAGAGGTTTAATGAAAGAAGCCCACCTGAACTTATAGGTGTTCACTGCACCCATGGC
TTCAACCGCACTGGTTTCCTTATATGTGCCTTTTTGGTGGAAAAAATGGATTGGAGTATTGAAGCAGCAG
TTGCTACATTTGCCCAAGCCAGACCACCAGGAATCTACAAGGGTGATTATTTGAAGGAACTTTTTCGTCG
CTATGGAGATATAGAAGAAGCACCACCACCACCTGTATTGCCAGATTGGTGTTTTGAAGATGAGGATGAA
GAAGATGAGGATGAAGATGGAAAAAAGGACTCAGAACCAGGGTCAAGTGCATCCTTTAGTAAAAGGAGAA
AAGAGCGGTTAAAACTGGGAGCTATTTTCTTGGAAGGCATAACTGTTAAAGGTGTAACTCAAGTAACAAC
TCAACCCAAGTTAGGAGAGGTGCAGCAGAAATGTCATCAGTTCTGTGGCTGGGAAGGGTCTGGGTTCCCT
GGAGCACAGCCTGTCTCCATGGACAAGCAAAATATTAGACTTTTAGAGCAGAAGCCTTATAAAGTAAGCT
GGAAAGCAGACGGCACTCGTTACATGATGTTGATTGATGGCACAAATGAAGTTTTTATGATTGACAGAGA
TAATTCCGTTTTTCATGTTTCAAATCTGGAATTTCCATTTCGTAAAGATCTTCGCATGCATTTATCAAAT
ACTCTTTTGGATGGGGAAATGATCATTGACAAAGTAAATGGACAGGCCGTCCCAAGATATTTGATCTATG
ACATAATTAAGTTCAATGCACAACCAGTTGGAGACTGTGATTTTAATATTCGTCTACAGTGTATTGAACG
TGAAATTATAAGTCCACGACATGAAAAAATGAAGACTGGACTCATTGACAAAACACAGGAACCATTTAGT
GTCAGACCTAAACAATTTTTTGACATCAATATTTCAAGAAAGCTTCTGGAAGGAAATTTTGCCAAAGAAG
TCAGCCATGAAATGGATGGACTTATTTTTCAGCCTATTGGAAAATACAAGCCTGGTCGATGTGATGACAT
TTTGAAATGGAAACCTCCCAGTCTAAACTCTGTGGATTTTCGACTTAAGATAACAAGAATGGGAGGAGAA
GGGTTGCTTCCACAGAATGTTGGCCTTCTCTATGTTGGAGGTTATGAAAGACCCTTTGCACAAATCAAGG
TGACAAAAGAACTAAAACAGTATGACAACAAAATTATAGAATGCAAATTTGAGAACAATAGCTGGGTCTT
CATGAGACAGAGGATAGACAAAAGTTTCCCAAATGCCTACAACACAGCCATGGCTGTGTGCAATAGCATC
TCGAACCCTGTCACCAAGGAGATGCTGTTTGAATTCATTGACAGATGTGCAGCAGCCGCCCAGGGACAGC
CCCTGGACCCTGACACGGAGCTCATGCCGCCCCCACCGCCCAAAAGACTGCATCGGCCAACCTGAGGGCC
CTATTCTATAGTGTCACCTAAATGCTAGAGCTCGCTGATCAGCCTCGACTGTGCCTTCTAGTTGCCAGCC
ATCTGTTGTTTGCCCCTCCCCCGTGCCTTCCTTGACCCTGGAAGGTGCCACTCCCACTGTCCTTTCCTAA
TAAAATGAGGAAATTGCATCGCATTGTCTGAGTAGGTGTCATTCTATTCTGGGGGGTGGGGTGGGGCAGG
ACAGCAAGGGGGAGGATTGGGAAGACAATAGCAGGCATGCTGGGGATGCGGTGGGCTCTATGGCTTCTGA
GGCGGAAAGAACCAGCTGGGGCTCTAGGGGGTATCCCC
[124 nt withheld, positions 6549-6672]
C
[91 nt withheld, positions 6674-6764]
A
[49 nt withheld, positions 6766-6814]
CCTTTGACGTTGGAGTCCACGTTCTTT
[37 nt withheld, positions 6842-6878]
ACCCTATCTCGGTCTATTCTTTTGATTTATAAGGGATTTTGCCGATTTCGGCCTATTGGTTAAAAAATGA
GCTGATTTAACAAAAATTTAACGCGAATTAATTCTGTGGAATGTGTGTCAGTTAGGGTGTGGAAAGTCCC
CAGGCTCCCCAGCAGGCAGAAGTATGCAAAGCATGCATCTCAATTAGTCAGCAACCAGGTGTGGAAAGTC
CCCAGGCTCCCCAGCAGGCAGAAGTATGCAAAGCATGCATCTCAATTAGTCAGCAACCATAGTCCCGCCC
CTAACTCCGCCCATCCCGCCCCTAACTCCGCCCAGTTC
