>Addgene plasmid #82465 | pcDNA3-myc-mCE NLS | addgene partial sequence | sequence record 158804 | CMV-F 5'-CGCAAATGGGCGGTAGGCGTG-3'
AGCAGAGCTCTCTGGCTAACTAGAGAACCCACTGCTTACTGGCTTATCGAAATTAATACGACTCACTATA
GGGAGACCCAAGCTTGGTACCACCATGGCATCAATGCAGAAGCTGATCTCAGAGGAGGACCTGCTTATGG
CCATGGAGGCCGCTTACAACAAGATCCCGCCGCGGTGGCTGAACTGTCCGCGGCGCGGTCAGCCGGTGGC
AGGAAGATTCTTACCTCTGAAGACGATGCTGGGGCCAAGATATGATAGTCAAGTTGCTGAAGAAAACCGG
TTCCATCCCAGTATGCTCTCAAATTATCTAAAGAGCCTGAAGGTTAAAATGAGCTTGTTGGTGGATCTGA
CAAATACTTCAAGGTTCTATGACAGAAATGACATAGAAAAAGAAGGAATCAAGTATATCAAACTTCAGTG
TAAAGGACATGGCGAATGCCCCACCACTGAGAATACTGAGACATTCATTCGCCTGTGTGAGAGGTTTAAT
GAAAGAAGCCCACCTGAACTTATAGGTGTTCACTGCACCCATGGCTTCAACCGCACTGGTTTCCTTATAT
GTGCCTTTTTGGTGGAAAAAATGGATTGGAGTATTGAAGCAGCAGTTGCTACATTTGCCCAAGCCAGACC
ACCAGGAATCTACAAGGGTGATTATTTGAAGGAACTTTTTCGTCGCTATGGAGATATAGAAGAAGCACCA
CCACCACCTGTATTGCCAGATTGGTGTTTTGAAGATGAGGATGAAGAAGATGAGGATGAAGATGGAAAAA
AGGACTCAGAACCAGGGTCAAGTGCATCCTTTAGTAAAAGGAGAAAAGAGCGGTTAAAACTGGGAGCTAT
TTTCTTGGAAGGCATAACTGTTAAAGGTGTAACTCAAGTAACAACTCAACCCAAGTTAGGAGAGGTGCAG
CAGAAATGTCATCAGTTCTGTGGCTGGGAAGGGTCTGGGTTCCCTGGAGCACAGCCTGTCTCCATGGACA
AGCAAA
