>Addgene plasmid #82465 | pcDNA3-myc-mCE NLS | addgene partial sequence | sequence record 158806 | BGH-rev 5'-TAGAAGGCACAGTCGAGG-3'
CTATAGAATAGGGCCCTCAGGTTGGCCGATGCAGTCTTTTGGGCGGTGGGGGCGGCATGAGCTCCGTGTC
AGGGTCCAGGGGCTGTCCCTGGGCGGCTGCTGCACATCTGTCAATGAATTCAAACAGCATCTCCTTGGTG
ACAGGGTTCGAGATGCTATTGCACACAGCCATGGCTGTGTTGTAGGCATTTGGGAAACTTTTGTCTATCC
TCTGTCTCATGAAGACCCAGCTATTGTTCTCAAATTTGCATTCTATAATTTTGTTGTCATACTGTTTTAG
TTCTTTTGTCACCTTGATTTGTGCAAAGGGTCTTTCATAACCTCCAACATAGAGAAGGCCAACATTCTGT
GGAAGCAACCCTTCTCCTCCCATTCTTGTTATCTTAAGTCGAAAATCCACAGAGTTTAGACTGGGAGGTT
TCCATTTCAAAATGTCATCACATCGACCAGGCTTGTATTTTCCAATAGGCTGAAAAATAAGTCCATCCAT
TTCATGGCTGACTTCTTTGGCAAAATTTCCTTCCAGAAGCTTTCTTGAAATATTGATGTCAAAAAATTGT
TTAGGTCTGACACTAAATGGTTCCTGTGTTTTGTCAATGAGTCCAGTCTTCATTTTTTCATGTCGTGGAC
TTATAATTTCACGTTCAATACACTGTAGACGAATATTAAAATCACAGTCTCCAACTGGTTGTGCATTGAA
CTTAATTATGTCATAGATCAAATATCTTGGGACGGCCTGTCCATTTACTTTGTCAATGATCATTTCCCCA
TCCAAAAGAGTATTTGATAAATGCATGCGAAGATCTTTACGAAATGGAAATTCCAGATTTGAAACATGAA
AAACGGAATTATCTCTGTCAATCATAAAAACTTCATTTGTGCCATCAATCAACATCATGTAACGAGTGCC
GTCTGCTTTCCAGCTTACTTTATAAGGCTTCTGCTCTAAAAGTCTAATATTTTGCTTGTCC
